Addgene plasmid #82568: pEMS1957
Purpose: High copy number plasmid containing hs1218 MiniPromoter insert.
Depositing lab: Elizabeth Simpson. Depositing organization: University of British Columbia. Publication: New MiniPromoter Ple345 (NEFL) Drives Strong and Specific Expression in Retinal Ganglion Cells of Mouse and Primate Retina. Simpson E, Korecki AJ, Fornes O, McGill TJ, Cueva-Vargas JL, Agostinone J, Farkas RA, Hickmott JW, Lam SL, Mathelier A, Renner LM, Stoddard J, Zhou M, Di Polo A, Neuringer M, Wasserman WW. Hum Gene Ther. 2018 Jul 31. doi: 10.1089/hum.2018.118. PubMed 30062914.
Backbone
  Vector backbone: Unknown
  Vector type: Pleiades Promoter Project [sic, Pleaides Plieades]
Growth in bacteria
  Bacterial resistance: Ampicillin, 100 μg/mL
  Growth temperature: 37°C
  Growth strain: DH5alpha
  Copy number: High Copy
Gene/Insert
  Gene/Insert name: hshs1218 (alt name: hs1218 MiniPromoter)
  Species: H. sapiens (human)
  Insert size (bp): 2338
  Cloning method: Unknown
  Sequencing primers: 5′ M13-rev; 3′ M13-F20
Resource information
  A portion of this plasmid was derived from a plasmid made by: Plasmid commercially synthesized by Integrated DNA Technologies (IDT)
Terms and licenses: Academic/Nonprofit Terms; Industry Terms
How to cite: pEMS1957 was a gift from Elizabeth Simpson (Addgene plasmid # 82568 ; http://n2t.net/addgene:82568 ; RRID:Addgene_82568)
