[The description below was written by a language model from this plasmid's Addgene catalogue record and pLannotate feature annotations shown in this document.]
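Description:
pEMS1957 is a high-copy bacterial cloning plasmid of 5,771 nt from the Pleiades Promoter Project that serves as a storage and source vector for the human hs1218 MiniPromoter. The backbone is recorded as unknown, although the record notes that a portion of the plasmid derives from a commercially synthesized plasmid. The feature table shows a pUC-like architecture. It has a high-copy ColE1/pUC-type origin for replication in E. coli and an ampicillin resistance gene (β-lactamase) with its own promoter for selection. It also has an M13 phage origin, which in principle allows single-stranded DNA production. Short fragments of bom, rop and lacI are also annotated and appear to be non-functional remnants of the vector's ancestry.

The payload is a 2,338 bp human regulatory sequence. The annotation software did not recognise it, but there is a large unannotated stretch between the lacZα fragment on one side and the lac operator, lac promoter and CAP binding site on the other. This interval lies within the interrupted lacZα cloning region, is flanked by the M13 reverse and forward sequencing primer sites, and is large enough to hold the insert, so it is the likely insert location. No reporter gene, eukaryotic polyadenylation signal, viral element or mammalian selection marker is annotated, so the plasmid is not an expression construct in itself.

MiniPromoters are compact human regulatory designs intended to drive cell-type-restricted expression, and the associated publication concerns MiniPromoter-driven expression in the retina of mouse and primate. The record does not state the specificity of hs1218 or the cloning method used. The plasmid most plausibly acts as a template from which the element can be subcloned into reporter or delivery vectors.
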