Features (pLannotate 1.2.2; 12 found; start..end, strand, type, name):
    137..186     +  misc_feature   bom (fragment): basis of mobility region from pBR322
    262..642     -  rep_origin     M13 ori (sequence partly withheld): M13 bacteriophage origin of replication; arrow indicates direction of (+) strand synthesis
    661..712     +  misc_feature   bom (fragment): basis of mobility region from pBR322
    718..875     -  CDS            lacZα (fragment): LacZα fragment of β-galactosidase; lacZ fragment
   3574..3590    -  protein_bind   lac operator: The lac repressor binds to the lac operator to inhibit transcription in E. coli. This inhibition can be relieved by adding lactose or isopropyl-β-D-thiogalactopyranoside (IPTG). lac repressor encoded by lacI
   3598..3628    -  promoter       lac promoter: promoter for the E. coli lac operon
   3643..3664    -  protein_bind   CAP binding site: CAP binding activates transcription in the presence of cAMP. E. coli catabolite activator protein
   3677..3769    -  CDS            lacI (fragment): lac repressor; lacI; The lac repressor binds to the lac operator to inhibit transcription in E. coli. This inhibition can be relieved by adding lactose or isopropyl-β-D-thiogalactopyranoside (IPTG).
   3952..4540    -  rep_origin     ori: high-copy-number ColE1/pMB1/pBR322/pUC origin of replication
   4711..5571    -  CDS            AmpR: β-lactamase; bla; confers resistance to ampicillin, carbenicillin, and related antibiotics
   5572..5676    -  promoter       AmpR promoter: bla
   5771..35      +  CDS            rop (fragment) (across the origin): Rop protein, which maintains plasmids at low copy number; rop
>Addgene plasmid #82568 | pEMS1957 | depositor full sequence | sequence record 157015 | Full Sequence
TCGCGCGTTTCGGTGATGACGGTGAAAACCTCTGACACATGCAGCTCCCGGAGACGGTCACAGCTTGTCT
GTAAGCGGATGCCGGGAGCAGACAAGCCCGTCAGGGCGCGTCAGCGGGTGTTGGCGGGTGTCGGGGCTGG
CTTAACTATGCGGCATCAGAGCAGATTGTACTGAGAGTGCACCATAAAATTGTAAACGTTAATATTTTGT
TAAAATTCGCGTTAAATTTTTGTTAAATCAGCTCATTTTTTAACCAATAGGCCGAAATCGGCAAAATCCC
TTATAAATCAAAAGAATAGCCCGAGATAGGGT
[37 nt withheld, positions 313-349]
AAAGAACGTGGACTCCAACGTCAAAGG
[141 nt withheld, positions 377-517]
G
[142 nt withheld, positions 519-660]
TATGCGGTGTGAAATACCGCACAGATGCGTAAGGAGAAAATACCGCATCAGGCGCCATTCGCCATTCAGG
CTGCGCAACTGTTGGGAAGGGCGATCGGTGCGGGCCTCTTCGCTATTACGCCAGCTGGCGAAAGGGGGAT
GTGCTGCAAGGCGATTAAGTTGGGTAACGCCAGGGTTTTCCCAGTCACGACGTTGTAAAACGACGGCCAG
TGAATTGGAGGCTACAGTCAGTGGAGAGGACTTTCGTGGAGAGGACTTTCCAGTCAGTCAGTCAGTCGTC
TCTTGGAACGGCACTGCGCTTGGTTTAGTTGTCAAGAGAGAATAACTCTCGGACGCGGAAGGATTCGTAG
CGTATATCGCCTATTGCGGAAGCGTAACCAAGTCTTACGACCCCAAAAGAGGTTGACTGAACTGGGACGC
GGCACTGGCGCAGATCACACTGTCCGCGATAAAATCGGGTGGGTCATGGCGCGCCGCCATGGCGCCGCGC
TCTGCTTCTGGAAGGCTGCGCTCCGCGGCGTGGATGCTCCGGGGAAAGTTGCGCTCCGCGGCAGGGATGC
TCCTGGGAAGGTTGCGCTCCGCGGCAGGGATGCTCTGGGGAAGGCTGGTCCTGGCCGAGGATCGGGAACG
CGCCGCTCGCTCTGCTTCTCTTGTCTTCGCTTGTCTCTGGATGGAACCAGATTTGGTTCTGAGTAGCTGT
CAGCGTCTGGTGACCTGCTCGCCGCCCTGCGCCTTTAAGGAGTCTTCACCGGCCCCGCCCACTCTCCGCT
GGGCCAATCAGCGAGCCGGAGGAGGCCTTGGGGCCAGGAATCTTCCAGCAGTTTCGCGTCTGGTGGAGCT
TCCCCGCCTCCCTTGAGTAATCGGAGTTGTGGGTTCCGCCCTTGTCCAGAACTCTCCAGAGGTTTCTGGG
GTTCACTGGAGAGTACGGATTCCTGAGGGGGAGGGTGTGGGGAAGTGCTGGTGCTACTAGTGACACTGTT
GCTATGGCGACGCATTACTAAGGCCTGTGTGGAATGGACAAGAAAGATCACCTCTAGCTCGGTGTTGTGT
ACAGTTTGTTGTGATTTGTGGGGTTTCGCCAACTCGCACAGTTCTGAATATGGGGGTTAAAGGCTAAAAC
TTAAGGGCTAAAACTTCTCCCCGCCAAGTTTAGGAGACCCAGGGAGATGCCTGGGGGCGTGTCCGGTGAC
GTGATCCTCTCCAATCGCGTTACAATGGCAGTGCTGCCTCTGACCTCATGGACTAATTTAGGAACTAGAG
GCTCTGTCCCAGCACAGGCTCAAAGTTGCCGCGTGGGGCGGGGTGGGGGGTGGGGGGGACCCCGGCTGCT
CAGTTTGGATGTTCCTGGAGCTCTCAGAAAAGATCTACTCCCCAGAGTACAAAGGTAATGGCTATACTAT
AAAGTTGTCATTTCAATGGAGTTTTACTTTCCACCCAAGGGACAGGGCATTCATCATGAACATCCTCCAT
GCCAAGCAATCACAGCATCACTGATCACCTTTTGCTCGGGCCCCATATATTGCAACTATTCCAGTTGTGC
CATACCTGGCAGAGCAGATTCTGCAGATCCTAACCTCTTGTTGAGACTAAAATAATTTCTTAAACGCACG
ATAGCTACATAACTCTCCCAGCCATTTTCTGAACCACGATTTTTCTCATTTTGCTTCCTTTGTGTTCCAT
TCAAGGTTTTCCTGCGCTGAGACAATCTTTTACATTTTTTTCTTCTTCTGCCTGCATCAAAGTTAAGACT
TTGTTAGGGATGCTTTGCTATCGGCATCTGTTACCTCTTTTTCTTAGGGGCTAAGGAGAAGGCTGCTGTG
TGGCTGAAAAAGACTCTCATTCAGTTTGGAATTGCCTCCCTTTGCTTTCCTGTCACACTGTCAAGCTCAA
TCAGAACGCAATGAAAGTGATACAGAGGCGAGGCTTTGCTGGCGAGACTTAGAACAAAGACAGCTCCATA
GCCTAGTACAGATTTCACATCCAATTTAACTCTTTGGAAAAGGATTTCAGGAAATACATAGTCAAGAGTT
GAAAAAATGGAGTTGGGTCTACTATAAAGGCTAAAAGTATTATCCTGGCTTAGATAAGCTACAAAGATAG
GTTGATACTATTTTCTAGCATAAACCACATTAGCCGGCATTACACATTGAGCTTTCTTTACTCGTTAAGT
TGCAAGGAGATTTGAGAGGAATTTAGCAGCTACATAAAATGACTCTTTCATGATTCTAGCTTTACCAGTC
ATTTTAGTTGTACAAGGTGCATGAATAGCAAGGACCTAAATCATGTTGTTTAACAAATCTGGTATTAGAG
GGTTAGTCTCAGTTTACTTATTAAGAATTTAGTTGAGTAAAGGATTTTAGGACTCAGTTCTTTGTGTAGA
TGACAATGAACGGCCCAATACTTGTATTTTTGGGGGAAAACATACATCAGCTACACATGTTTTGAACTGT
GCTGTTGGACCCATAACTAATATATTGCACTGAATATATTTTTCTGCAGGAACTAACTGTAAAGAAGAAA
CTTCATTGAGAGGGACATAGGTCAATGGTGACTTACTTCAGTGGCCTCTACTATTACTTCCTTTCTGAAG
CCTAGTTTCTACTTGTTCTCTGTCTCACAAGAGACTCAGTTTAATTCTCTGAATTTTTCAAACTGAGGTC
ATGACAAACTTGGTTTAATTCTCTGAGCTTTCAAACTTAGTTAATGATTCCATTTGGAAGAATCATGGCC
CTCATTTTCCCTTGATGGATTTGAAGCATACTGAAAACTGATTCACAAAGCACGTAGAATCTTGAACATT
CTATACAGCAGCACGCGTAGGTTGAGACGCAGTCAGTCAGTCAGTGAAAGAGGAAGGGCTGGAAGAGGAA
GGAGCTTGGCGTAATCATGGTCATAGCTGTTTCCTGTGTGAAATTGTTATCCGCTCACAATTCCACACAA
CATACGAGCCGGAAGCATAAAGTGTAAAGCCTGGGGTGCCTAATGAGTGAGCTAACTCACATTAATTGCG
TTGCGCTCACTGCCCGCTTTCCAGTCGGGAAACCTGTCGTGCCAGCTGCATTAATGAATCGGCCAACGCG
CGGGGAGAGGCGGTTTGCGTATTGGGCGCTCTTCCGCTTCCTCGCTCACTGACTCGCTGCGCTCGGTCGT
TCGGCTGCGGCGAGCGGTATCAGCTCACTCAAAGGCGGTAATACGGTTATCCACAGAATCAGGGGATAAC
GCAGGAAAGAACATGTGAGCAAAAGGCCAGCAAAAGGCCAGGAACCGTAAAAAGGCCGCGTTGCTGGCGT
TTTTCCATAGGCTCCGCCCCCCTGACGAGCATCACAAAAATCGACGCTCAAGTCAGAGGTGGCGAAACCC
GACAGGACTATAAAGATACCAGGCGTTTCCCCCTGGAAGCTCCCTCGTGCGCTCTCCTGTTCCGACCCTG
CCGCTTACCGGATACCTGTCCGCCTTTCTCCCTTCGGGAAGCGTGGCGCTTTCTCATAGCTCACGCTGTA
GGTATCTCAGTTCGGTGTAGGTCGTTCGCTCCAAGCTGGGCTGTGTGCACGAACCCCCCGTTCAGCCCGA
CCGCTGCGCCTTATCCGGTAACTATCGTCTTGAGTCCAACCCGGTAAGACACGACTTATCGCCACTGGCA
GCAGCCACTGGTAACAGGATTAGCAGAGCGAGGTATGTAGGCGGTGCTACAGAGTTCTTGAAGTGGTGGC
CTAACTACGGCTACACTAGAAGGACAGTATTTGGTATCTGCGCTCTGCTGAAGCCAGTTACCTTCGGAAA
AAGAGTTGGTAGCTCTTGATCCGGCAAACAAACCACCGCTGGTAGCGGTGGTTTTTTTGTTTGCAAGCAG
CAGATTACGCGCAGAAAAAAAGGATCTCAAGAAGATCCTTTGATCTTTTCTACGGGGTCTGACGCTCAGT
GGAACGAAAACTCACGTTAAGGGATTTTGGTCATGAGATTATCAAAAAGGATCTTCACCTAGATCCTTTT
AAATTAAAAATGAAGTTTTAAATCAATCTAAAGTATATATGAGTAAACTTGGTCTGACAGTTACCAATGC
TTAATCAGTGAGGCACCTATCTCAGCGATCTGTCTATTTCGTTCATCCATAGTTGCCTGACTCCCCGTCG
TGTAGATAACTACGATACGGGAGGGCTTACCATCTGGCCCCAGTGCTGCAATGATACCGCGAGACCCACG
CTCACCGGCTCCAGATTTATCAGCAATAAACCAGCCAGCCGGAAGGGCCGAGCGCAGAAGTGGTCCTGCA
ACTTTATCCGCCTCCATCCAGTCTATTAATTGTTGCCGGGAAGCTAGAGTAAGTAGTTCGCCAGTTAATA
GTTTGCGCAACGTTGTTGCCATTGCTACAGGCATCGTGGTGTCACGCTCGTCGTTTGGTATGGCTTCATT
CAGCTCCGGTTCCCAACGATCAAGGCGAGTTACATGATCCCCCATGTTGTGCAAAAAAGCGGTTAGCTCC
TTCGGTCCTCCGATCGTTGTCAGAAGTAAGTTGGCCGCAGTGTTATCACTCATGGTTATGGCAGCACTGC
ATAATTCTCTTACTGTCATGCCATCCGTAAGATGCTTTTCTGTGACTGGTGAGTACTCAACCAAGTCATT
CTGAGAATAGTGTATGCGGCGACCGAGTTGCTCTTGCCCGGCGTCAATACGGGATAATACCGCGCCACAT
AGCAGAACTTTAAAAGTGCTCATCATTGGAAAACGTTCTTCGGGGCGAAAACTCTCAAGGATCTTACCGC
TGTTGAGATCCAGTTCGATGTAACCCACTCGTGCACCCAACTGATCTTCAGCATCTTTTACTTTCACCAG
CGTTTCTGGGTGAGCAAAAACAGGAAGGCAAAATGCCGCAAAAAAGGGAATAAGGGCGACACGGAAATGT
TGAATACTCATACTCTTCCTTTTTCAATATTATTGAAGCATTTATCAGGGTTATTGTCTCATGAGCGGAT
ACATATTTGAATGTATTTAGAAAAATAAACAAATAGGGGTTCCGCGCACATTTCCCCGAAAAGTGCCACC
TGACGTCTAAGAAACCATTATTATCATGACATTAACCTATAAAAATAGGCGTATCACGAGGCCCTTTCGT
C
