>Addgene plasmid #82568 | pEMS1957 | addgene partial sequence | sequence record 159151 | M13-F20 5'-TGTAAAACGACGGCCAGT-3'
CAGTCAGTCAGTCAGTCGTCTCTTGGAACGGCACTGCGCTTGGTTTAGTTGTCAAGAGAGAATAACTCTC
GGACGCGGAAGGATTCGTAGCGTATATCGCCTATTGCGGAAGCGTAACCAAGTCTTACGACCCCAAAAGA
GGTTGACTGAACTGGGACGCGGCACTGGCGCAGATCACACTGTCCGCGATAAAATCGGGTGGGTCATGGC
GCGCCGCCATGGCGCCGCGCTCTGCTTCTGGAAGGCTGCGCTCCGCGGCGTGGATGCTCCGGGGAAAGTT
GCGCTCCGCGGCAGGGATGCTCCTGGGAAGGTTGCGCTCCGCGGCAGGGATGCTCTGGGGAAGGCTGGTC
CTGGCCGAGGATCGGGAACGCGCCGCTCGCTCTGCTTCTCTTGTCTTCGCTTGTCTCTGGATGGAACCAG
ATTTGGTTCTGAGTAGCTGTCAGCGTCTGGTGACCTGCTCGCCGCCCTGCGCCTTTAAGGAGTCTTCACC
GGCCCCGCCCACTCTCCGCTGGGCCAATCAGCGAGCCGGAGGAGGCCTTGGGGCCAGGAATCTTCCAGCA
GTTTCGCGTCTGGTGGAGCTTCCCCGCCTCCCTTGAGTAATCGGAGTTGTGGGTTCCGCCCTTGTCCAGA
ACTCTCCAGAGGTTTCTGGGGTTCACTGGAGAGTACGGATTCCTGAGGGGGAGGGTG
