>Addgene plasmid #82568 | pEMS1957 | addgene partial sequence | sequence record 159152 | M13-Rev 5'-CAGGAAACAGCTATGACC-3'
GCCCTTCCTCTTTCACTGACTGACTGACTGCGTCTCAACCTACGCGTGCTGCTGTATAGAATGTTCAAGA
TTCTACGTGCTTTGTGAATCAGTTTTCAGTATGCTTCAAATCCATCAAGGGAAAATGAGGGCCATGATTC
TTCCAAATGGAATCATTAACTAAGTTTGAAAGCTCAGAGAATTAAACCAAGTTTGTCATGACCTCAGTTT
GAAAAATTCAGAGAATTAAACTGAGTCTCTTGTGAGACAGAGAACAAGTAGAAACTAGGCTTCAGAAAGG
AAGTAATAGTAGAGGCCACTGAAGTAAGTCACCATTGACCTATGTCCCTCTCAATGAAGTTTCTTCTTTA
CAGTTAGTTCCTGCAGAAAAATATATTCAGTGCAATATATTAGTTATGGGTCCAACAGCACAGTTCAAAA
CATGTGTAGCTGATGTATGTTTTCCCCCAAAAATACAAGTATTGGGCCGTTCATTGTCATCTACACAAAG
AACTGAGTCCTAAAATCCTTTACTCAACTAAATTCTTAATAAGTAAACTGAGACTAACCCTCTAATACCA
GATTTGTTAAACAACATGATTTAGGTCCTTGCTATTCATGCACCTTGTACAACTAAAATGACTGGTAAAG
CTAGAATCATGAAAGAGTCATTTTATGTAGCTGCTAAATTCCTCTCAAATCTCCTTGCAACTTAACGAGT
AAAGAAAGCTCAATGTGTAATGCCGGCTAATGTGGTTTATGCTAGAAAATAGTATCAACCTATCTTTGTA
GCTTATCTAAGCCAGGATAATACTTTTAGCCTTTATAGTAGACCCAACTCCATTTTTTCAACTCTTGACT
ATGTATTTCCTGAAATCCTTTTCCAAAGAGTTAAATTGGATGTGAAATCTGTACTAGGCTATGGAGCTGT
CTTTGTTCTAAGTCTCGCCAGCAAAGCCTCGCCTCTGTATCACTTTCATTGCGTTCTGAT
